Addgene plasmid #195826: pENTR223-BBRF1
Purpose: Gateway Entry Clone of Epstein-Barr virus BBRF1
Depositing lab: Eric Johannsen. Depositing organization: Brigham and Women's Hospital. Publication: Epstein-Barr virus and virus human protein interaction maps. Calderwood MA, Venkatesan K, Xing L, Chase MR, Vazquez A, Holthaus AM, Ewence AE, Li N, Hirozane-Kishikawa T, Hill DE, Vidal M, Kieff E, Johannsen E. Proc Natl Acad Sci U S A. 2007 May 1;104(18):7606-11. doi: 10.1073/pnas.0702332104. Epub 2007 Apr 19. PubMed 17446270.
Backbone
  Vector backbone: pENTR223.1
  Backbone manufacturer: Invitrogen
  Backbone size w/o insert (bp): 2875
  Vector type: Gateway Entry Vector
Growth in bacteria
  Bacterial resistance: Spectinomycin, 50 μg/mL
  Growth temperature: 37°C
  Growth strain: DH5alpha
  Copy number: High Copy
Gene/Insert
  Gene/Insert name: BBRF1
  Species: Epstein-Barr virus
  Cloning method: Gateway Cloning
Terms and licenses: Academic/Nonprofit Terms; Industry Terms: Not Available to Industry
How to cite: pENTR223-BBRF1 was a gift from Eric Johannsen (Addgene plasmid # 195826 ; http://n2t.net/addgene:195826 ; RRID:Addgene_195826)
