[The description below was written by a language model from this plasmid's Addgene catalogue record and pLannotate feature annotations shown in this document.]
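Description:
pENTR223-BBRF1 is a Gateway entry clone built on the Invitrogen pENTR223.1 backbone, carrying the Epstein-Barr virus BBRF1 open reading frame. The sequenced plasmid is about 4.6 kb and is propagated in E. coli from a high-copy ColE1/pUC-type origin. Selection is by spectinomycin, conferred by the aadA (SmR) aminoglycoside adenylyltransferase gene, which also gives streptomycin resistance. This marker sits downstream of a class 1 integron Pc promoter fragment and a short, non-functional remnant of a gentamicin acetyltransferase gene. Small lacI and lacZα fragments elsewhere in the backbone are likewise vestigial.

The insert is an approximately 1.8 kb coding sequence that the annotation matches to the capsid portal protein of EBV strain B95-8. This protein assembles as a dodecamer at a single capsid vertex and forms the channel through which the viral genome is translocated by the terminase during DNA packaging. The ORF is flanked on both sides by attL-type Gateway recombination sites; the annotation tool labels both as attL3, a mutant attL variant. These sites allow LR Clonase-mediated transfer of the ORF into attR-containing destination vectors. rrnB T1 and T2 terminators lie upstream of the cassette and insulate it from read-through transcription. A T7 promoter sits just outside the downstream att site, pointing back toward the insert in the antisense direction. No promoter positioned to express BBRF1 in the sense orientation is annotated, as expected for an entry clone. The plasmid serves as a shuttle source for moving BBRF1 into expression vectors, and the associated publication concerns EBV and virus-human protein interaction mapping.
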