Features (pLannotate 1.2.2; 12 found; start..end, strand, type, name):
    121..213     +  CDS            lacI (fragment): lac repressor; lacI; The lac repressor binds to the lac operator to inhibit transcription in E. coli. This inhibition can be relieved by adding lactose or isopropyl-β-D-thiogalactopyranoside (IPTG).
    268..295     -  terminator     rrnB T2 terminator: transcription terminator T2 from the E. coli rrnB gene
    427..470     +  terminator     rrnB T1 terminator: Escherichia coli rrnB; transcription terminator T1 from the E. coli rrnB gene
    517..553     -  CDS            lacZα (fragment): LacZα fragment of β-galactosidase; lacZ fragment
    570..665     +  protein_bind   attL3: mutant version of attL; recombination site for the Gateway® LR reaction LR Clonase™
    668..2506    +  CDS            PORTL_EBVB9: Experimental evidence at protein level: Swiss-Prot protein existence level 1. Forms a portal in the viral capsid through which viral DNA is translocated during DNA packaging. Assembles as a dodecamer at a single fivefold axe of the T=16 icosahedric capsid. Binds to the molecular motor that translocates the viral DNA, termed terminase. From Epstein-Barr virus (strain B95-8) (HHV-4) (Human herpesvirus 4).
   2508..2603    -  protein_bind   attL3: mutant version of attL; recombination site for the Gateway® LR reaction LR Clonase™
   2622..2640    -  promoter       T7 promoter: promoter for bacteriophage T7 RNA polymerase
   2830..2853    +  promoter       Pc promoter (fragment): intI1 (promoter lies within the coding sequence); class 1 integron promoter
   3029..3085    +  CDS            GmR (fragment): gentamycin acetyltransferase; aacC1; confers resistance to gentamycin
   3092..3883    +  CDS            SmR: aminoglycoside adenylyltransferase (Murphy, 1985); aadA; confers resistance to spectinomycin and streptomycin
   3976..4564    +  rep_origin     ori: high-copy-number ColE1/pMB1/pBR322/pUC origin of replication
>Addgene plasmid #195826 | pENTR223-BBRF1 | addgene full sequence | sequence record 384747 | Addgene NGS Result
CTTTCCTGCGTTATCCCCTGATTCTGTGGATAACCGTATTACCGCCTTTGAGTGAGCTGATACCGCTCGC
CGCAGCCGAACGACCGAGCGCAGCGAGTCAGTGAGCGAGGAAGCGGAAGAGCGCCCAATACGCAAACCGC
CTCTCCCCGCGCGTTGGCCGATTCATTAATGCAGCTGGCACGACAGGTTTCCCGACTGGAAAGCGGGCAG
TGAGCGCAACGCAATTAATACGCGTACCGCTAGCCAGGAAGAGTTTGTAGAAACGCAAAAAGGCCATCCG
TCAGGATGGCCTTCTGCTTAGTTTGATGCCTGGCAGTTTATGGCGGGCGTCCTGCCCGCCACCCTCCGGG
CCGTTGCTTCACAACGTTCAAATCCGCTCCCGGCGGATTTGTCCTACTCAGGAGAGCGTTCACCGACAAA
CAACAGATAAAACGAAAGGCCCAGTCTTCCGACTGAGCCTTTCGTTTTATTTGATGCCTGGCAGTTCCCT
ACTCTCGCGTTAACGCTAGCATGGATGTTTTCCCAGTCACGACGTTGTAAAACGACGGCCAGTCTTAAGC
TCGGGCCCCAAATAATGATTTTATTTTGACTGATAGTGACCTGTTCGTTGCAACAAATTGATGAGCAATG
CTTTTTTATAATGCCAACTTTGTACAAAAAAGTTGGCATGTTCAACATGAACGTGGACGAGAGCGCCTCT
GGCGCCCTCGGCTCCTCGGCCATTCCTGTTCACCCCACGCCGGCCTCGGTCCGACTTTTTGAGATCCTGC
AGGGAAAGTACGCCTACGTCCAGGGACAGACCATCTACGCCAACCTCCGCAACCCCGGAGTCTTCTCGAG
GCAGGTGTTTACCCATTTGTTTAAACGAGCCATCTCTCATTGCACGTACGATGACGTGCTACATGACTGG
AACAAGTTCGAGGCCTGCATCCAGAAGCGATGGCCGAGCGATGACTCGTGTGCGAGCCGGTTTCGTGAGT
CCACCTTCGAGTCGTGGTCCACGACCATGAAGCTGACCGTGCGTGACCTGCTGACCACCAACATCTACCG
AGTGCTACACAGCCGCTCCGTGCTCTCCTATGAGCGTTATGTGGACTGGATCTGCGCCACCGGCATGGTG
CCCGCCGTTAAGAAGCCCATAACCCAAGAGCTCCACTCCAAGATAAAGAGCCTGAGGGACAGGTGCGTCT
GTCGGGAATTGGGGCACGAGAGGACCATCAGGAGTATCGGGACGGAATTATATGAGGCAACGAAGGAAAT
AATAGAGTCGCTCAACTCCACGTTCATCCCCCAGTTTACGGAGGTGACCATCGAGTACCTTCCGAGGAGC
GACGAGTATGTGGCCTACTACTGTGGCCGCCGCATCAGGCTGCATGTGCTCTTCCCCCCGGCCATCTTTG
CCGGAACGGTGACCTTCGACAGCCCGGTGCAGCGCCTCTACCAGAACATTTTCATGTGCTACCGCACGCT
GGAGCATGCCAAGATCTGCCAGCTCCTGAACACGGCCCCTCTCAAGGCCATCGTGGGCCACGGGGGGCGA
GACATGTACAAGGACATCCTGGCCCATCTGGAGCAGAACTCACAGCGCAAGGACCCCAAGAAGGAGCTGC
TGAACCTGCTGGTCAAGCTCTCGGAGAACAAGACCATCAGCGGGGTCACGGACGTGGTGGAGGAGTTCAT
AACGGATGCCTCCAACAACCTGGTGGACCGCAACCGTCTATTTGGCCAGCCCGGGGAGACAGCTGCACAG
GGCCTAAAGAAAAAGGTCTCCAACACGGTGGTCAAGTGTCTGACTGATCAGATAAACGAGCAATTTGACC
AGATTAATGGCCTAGAGAAGGAGAGGGAGCTCTATCTAAAGAAGATCCGCTCCATGGAGTCTCAGCTGCA
GGCCTCCCTGGGTCCCGGCGGCAACAACCCAGCGGCGTCAGCCCCCGCCGCAGTTGCGGCAGAAGCCGCG
TCTGTAGATATACTGACGGGCAGCACCGCCTCCGCAATCGAAAAGCTGTTCAACTCCCCGTCCGCCAGCC
TGGGTGCCAGGGTGTCTGGTCACAATGAAAGCATCCTAAACAGTTTCGTTTCTCAATACATCCCCCCTTC
GCGGGAAATGACTAAGGATCTGACTGAACTTTGGGAAAGCGAGCTGTTTAACACCTTCAAGTTAACACCC
GTGGTTGATAATCAGGGGCAGCGTCTCTACGTCAGATACTCGTCAGACACGATCTCTATATTATTGGGCC
CCTTCACCTATCTGGTGGCAGAGCTTTCACCGGTGGAACTCGTGACAGATGTCTACGCCACCCTAGGCAT
CGTGGAGATCATCGACGAGCTCTACCGGAGCAGTCGCCTGGCCATCTACATCGAGGACCTCGGTCGAAAA
TACTGCCCCGCGAGCGCGACCGGGGGAGATCATGGCATCCGGCAAGCACCATCAGCCCGGGGGGACACGG
AGCCTGACCATGCAAAAAGTAAGCCTGCGCGTGACCCCCCGCCTGGTGCTGGAAGTCCAACTTTCTTGTA
CAAAGTTGGCATTATAAGAAAGCATTGCTTATCAATTTGTTGCAACGAACAGGTCACTATCAGTCAAAAT
AAAATCATTATTTGCCATCCAGCTGATATCCCCTATAGTGAGTCGTATTACATGGTCATAGCTGTTTCCT
GGCAGCTCTGGCCCGTGTCTCAAAATCTCTGATGTTACATTGCACAAGATAAAAATATATCATCATGCCT
CCTCTAGACCAGCCAGGACAGAAATGCCTCGACTTCGCTGCTACCCAAGGTTGCCGGGTGACGCACACCG
TGGAAACGGATGAAGGCACGAACCCAGTGGACATAAGCCTGTTCGGTTCGTAAGCTGTAATGCAAGTAGC
GTATGCGCTCACGCAACTGGTCCAGAACCTTGACCGAACGCAGCGGTGGTAACGGCGCAGTGGCGGTTTT
CATGGCTTGTTATGACTGTTTTTTTGGGGTACAGTCTATGCCTCGGGCATCCAAGCAGCAAGCGCGTTAC
GCCGTGGGTCGATGTTTGATGTTATGGAGCAGCAACGATGTTACGCAGCAGGGCAGTCGCCCTAAAACAA
AGTTAAACATTATGAGGGAAGCGGTGATCGCCGAAGTATCGACTCAACTATCAGAGGTAGTTGGCGTCAT
CGAGCGCCATCTCGAACCGACGTTGCTGGCCGTACATTTGTACGGCTCCGCAGTGGATGGCGGCCTGAAG
CCACACAGTGATATTGATTTGCTGGTTACGGTGACCGTAAGGCTTGATGAAACAACGCGGCGAGCTTTGA
TCAACGACCTTTTGGAAACTTCGGCTTCCCCTGGAGAGAGCGAGATTCTCCGCGCTGTAGAAGTCACCAT
TGTTGTGCACGACGACATCATTCCGTGGCGTTATCCAGCTAAGCGCGAACTGCAATTTGGAGAATGGCAG
CGCAATGACATTCTTGCAGGTATCTTCGAGCCAGCCACGATCGACATTGATCTGGCTATCTTGCTGACAA
AAGCAAGAGAACATAGCGTTGCCTTGGTAGGTCCAGCGGCGGAGGAACTCTTTGATCCGGTTCCTGAACA
GGATCTATTTGAGGCGCTAAATGAAACCTTAACGCTATGGAACTCGCCGCCCGACTGGGCTGGCGATGAG
CGAAATGTAGTGCTTACGTTGTCCCGCATTTGGTACAGCGCAGTAACCGGCAAAATCGCGCCGAAGGATG
TCGCTGCCGACTGGGCAATGGAGCGCCTGCCGGCCCAGTATCAGCCCGTCATACTTGAAGCTAGACAGGC
TTATCTTGGACAAGAAGAAGATCGCTTGGCCTCGCGCGCAGATCAGTTGGAAGAATTTGTCCACTACGTG
AAAGGCGAGATCACCAAGGTAGTCGGCAAATAACCCTCGAGCCACCCATGACCAAAATCCCTTAACGTGA
GTTACGCGTCGTTCCACTGAGCGTCAGACCCCGTAGAAAAGATCAAAGGATCTTCTTGAGATCCTTTTTT
TCTGCGCGTAATCTGCTGCTTGCAAACAAAAAAACCACCGCTACCAGCGGTGGTTTGTTTGCCGGATCAA
GAGCTACCAACTCTTTTTCCGAAGGTAACTGGCTTCAGCAGAGCGCAGATACCAAATACTGTTCTTCTAG
TGTAGCCGTAGTTAGGCCACCACTTCAAGAACTCTGTAGCACCGCCTACATACCTCGCTCTGCTAATCCT
GTTACCAGTGGCTGCTGCCAGTGGCGATAAGTCGTGTCTTACCGGGTTGGACTCAAGACGATAGTTACCG
GATAAGGCGCAGCGGTCGGGCTGAACGGGGGGTTCGTGCACACAGCCCAGCTTGGAGCGAACGACCTACA
CCGAACTGAGATACCTACAGCGTGAGCTATGAGAAAGCGCCACGCTTCCCGAAGGGAGAAAGGCGGACAG
GTATCCGGTAAGCGGCAGGGTCGGAACAGGAGAGCGCACGAGGGAGCTTCCAGGGGGAAACGCCTGGTAT
CTTTATAGTCCTGTCGGGTTTCGCCACCTCTGACTTGAGCGTCGATTTTTGTGATGCTCGTCAGGGGGGC
GGAGCCTATGGAAAAACGCCAGCAACGCGGCCTTTTTACGGTTCCTGGCCTTTTGCTGGCCTTTTGCTCA
CATGTT
